Addgene plasmid #114792: RLK902 J5_pECIA14
Purpose: Prey vector RLK902 J5_pECIA14 should be used with bait vector RLK902 J5_pECIA2.
Depositing lab: Youssef Belkhadir. Depositing organization: Gregor Mendel Institute of Molecular Plant Biology. Publication: An extracellular network of Arabidopsis leucine-rich repeat receptor kinases. Smakowska-Luzan E, Mott GA, Parys K, Stegmann M, Howton TC, Layeghifard M, Neuhold J, Lehner A, Kong J, Grunwald K, Weinberger N, Satbhai SB, Mayer D, Busch W, Madalinski M, Stolt-Bergner P, Provart NJ, Mukhtar MS, Zipfel C, Desveaux D, Guttman DS, Belkhadir Y. Nature. 2018 Jan 18;553(7688):342-346. doi: 10.1038/nature25184. Epub 2018 Jan 10. PubMed 29320478.
Backbone
  Vector backbone: pECIA14
  Backbone manufacturer: Chris Garcia (Addgene plasmid # 47051)
  Vector type: Insect Expression
Growth in bacteria
  Bacterial resistance: Ampicillin, 100 μg/mL
  Growth temperature: 37°C
  Growth strain: DH5alpha
  Copy number: High Copy
Gene/Insert
  Gene/Insert name: AT3G17840
  Species: A. thaliana (mustard weed)
  Promoter: Metallothionein (Copper-Inducible)
  Cloning method: Ligation Independent Cloning
Terms and licenses: Academic/Nonprofit Terms; Industry Terms: Not Available to Industry
Depositor comments: Plasmid for secreted expression in Drosophila cell culture by induction via CuSO4. Insert is an extracellular domain of indicated LRR-RK, C-terminally tagged with Pentameric rat COMP helix, Alkaline Phosphatase (human, placental), Flag, and hexahistidine tags. Insert Protein Sequence: SIGDLAADKSALLSFRSAVGGRTLLWDVKQTSPCNWTGVLCDGGRVTALRLPGETLSGHIPEGIFGNLTQLRTLSLRLNGLTGSLPLDLGSCSDLRRLYLQGNRFSGEIPEVLFSLSNLVRLNLAENEFSGEISSGFKNLTRLKTLYLENNKLSGSLLDLDLSLDQFNVSNNLLNGSIPKSLQKFDSDSFVGTSLCGKPLVVCSNEGTVPSQPISVGNIPGTVEGSEEKKKRKKLS
How to cite: RLK902 J5_pECIA14 was a gift from Youssef Belkhadir (Addgene plasmid # 114792 ; http://n2t.net/addgene:114792 ; RRID:Addgene_114792)
