[The description below was written by a language model from this plasmid's Addgene catalogue record and pLannotate feature annotations shown in this document.]
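Description:
RLK902 J5_pECIA14 is an insect-cell expression plasmid built on the pECIA14 backbone for secreted production of a plant receptor ectodomain in Drosophila cell culture. It is maintained in E. coli as a high-copy plasmid through a ColE1/pUC-type origin and selected with ampicillin via the β-lactamase gene. The rest of the bacterial backbone carries only remnants of pUC/pBR322 elements (lac promoter and operator, lacZα, lacI, rop and bom fragments) that play no evident role in the construct's use. No selectable marker for insect cells appears in the feature table.

The expression cassette is driven by the Drosophila metallothionein promoter, so transcription is switched on by adding copper sulfate. Downstream, a Drosophila BiP signal sequence directs the product into the secretory pathway and is followed by the extracellular domain of the Arabidopsis thaliana leucine-rich repeat receptor kinase RLK902 (AT3G17840), inserted by ligation-independent cloning. The ectodomain is fused at its C-terminus to the pentamerizing coiled-coil helix of COMP (described by the depositor as rat, although the automated annotation matched the human protein), then human placental alkaline phosphatase, a FLAG epitope and a hexahistidine tag. The His tag is stated by the depositor but not separately annotated. An SV40 polyadenylation signal lies after the coding region.

This is the "prey" configuration of an extracellular interaction assay. Pentamerization raises avidity so that weak ectodomain contacts can be captured, and alkaline phosphatase provides an enzymatic readout of binding. It is meant to be paired with the matching bait vector RLK902 J5_pECIA2, and it comes from a study that mapped the extracellular interaction network of Arabidopsis LRR receptor kinases.
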