Features (pLannotate 1.2.2; 19 found; start..end, strand, type, name):
     23..449     +  promoter       MT promoter: Drosophila metallothionein promoter
    455..1228    +  CDS            RLK902 (fragment): RLK90_ARATH - Experimental evidence at protein level: Swiss-Prot protein existence level 1. From Arabidopsis thaliana (Mouse-ear cress).
    467..520     +  sig_peptide    BiP signal sequence: Drosophila BiP signal sequence
   1223..1429    +  CDS            COMP (fragment): COMP_HUMAN - Experimental evidence at protein level: Swiss-Prot protein existence level 1. May play a role in the structural integrity of cartilage via its interaction with other extracellular matrix proteins such as the collagens and fibronectin. Can mediate the interaction of chondrocytes with the cartilage extracellular matrix through interaction with cell surface integrin receptors. Could play a role in the pathogenesis of osteoarthritis. Potent suppressor of apoptosis in both primary chondrocytes and transformed cells. Suppresses apoptosis by blocking the activation of caspase-3 and by in
   1432..2884    +  CDS            SEAP (fragment): secreted alkaline phosphatase from human placenta The natural enzyme has a C-terminal transmembrane sequence that is replaced by a GPI anchor.
   2921..2950    +  CDS            2xFLAG (fragment): two tandem FLAG® epitope tags
   3056..3190    -  polyA_signal   SV40 poly(A) signal: SV40 polyadenylation signal
   3213..3297    -  CDS            large T antigen (fragment): large T antigen from SV40 (simian virus 40)
   3297..3321    +  misc_feature   MCS (fragment): pUC18/19 multiple cloning site
   3358..3374    -  protein_bind   lac operator: The lac repressor binds to the lac operator to inhibit transcription in E. coli. This inhibition can be relieved by adding lactose or isopropyl-β-D-thiogalactopyranoside (IPTG). lac repressor encoded by lacI
   3382..3412    -  promoter       lac promoter: promoter for the E. coli lac operon
   3427..3448    -  protein_bind   CAP binding site: CAP binding activates transcription in the presence of cAMP. E. coli catabolite activator protein
   3461..3553    -  CDS            lacI (fragment): lac repressor; lacI; The lac repressor binds to the lac operator to inhibit transcription in E. coli. This inhibition can be relieved by adding lactose or isopropyl-β-D-thiogalactopyranoside (IPTG).
   3736..4324    -  rep_origin     ori: high-copy-number ColE1/pMB1/pBR322/pUC origin of replication
   4495..5355    -  CDS            AmpR: β-lactamase; bla; confers resistance to ampicillin, carbenicillin, and related antibiotics
   5356..5460    -  promoter       AmpR promoter: bla
   5555..5590    +  CDS            rop (fragment): Rop protein, which maintains plasmids at low copy number; rop
   5692..5791    +  misc_feature   bom (fragment): basis of mobility region from pBR322
   5797..21      -  CDS            lacZα (fragment) (across the origin): LacZα fragment of β-galactosidase; lacZ fragment
>Addgene plasmid #114792 | RLK902 J5_pECIA14 | addgene full sequence | sequence record 270287 | Addgene NGS Result
GTAAAACGACGGCCAGTGAATTAATTCGTTGCAGGACAGGATGTGGTGCCCGATGTGACTAGCTCTTTGC
TGCAGGCCGTCCTATCCTCTGGTTCCGATAAGAGACCCAGAACTCCGGCCCCCCACCGCCCACCGCCACC
CCCATACATATGTGGTACGCAAGTAAGAGTGCCTGCGCATGCCCCATGTGCCCCACCAAGAGCTTTGCAT
CCCATACAAGTCCCCAAAGTGGAGAACCGAACCAATTCTTCGCGGGCAGAACAAAAGCTTCTGCACACGT
CTCCACTCGAATTTGGAGCCGGCCGGCGTGTGCAAAAGAGGTGAATCGAACGAAAGACCCGTGTGTAAAG
CCGCGTTTCCAAAATGTATAAAACCGAGAGCATCTGGCCAATGTGCATCAGTTGTGGTCAGCAGCAAAAT
CAAGTGAATCATCTCAGTGCAACTAAAGGGGGGATCCGATCTCAATATGAAGTTATGCATATTACTGGCC
GTCGTGGCCTTTGTTGGCCTCTCGCTCGGGTCAATCGGAGATCTCGCCGCCGACAAATCCGCTCTTCTCT
CTTTTCGTTCCGCCGTCGGTGGTCGTACATTACTCTGGGACGTCAAGCAAACCTCACCATGCAACTGGAC
CGGCGTCTTATGCGACGGTGGTCGTGTTACTGCTCTTCGTCTTCCCGGTGAAACGCTCTCCGGTCATATA
CCGGAGGGTATTTTTGGTAATTTAACTCAGCTCCGGACGCTTAGTCTCCGTCTCAATGGTCTTACTGGTT
CTCTTCCTTTGGATCTCGGAAGCTGCTCCGATCTTCGGCGTTTGTACCTGCAGGGTAACAGATTCTCCGG
TGAGATTCCGGAGGTTTTGTTTAGTCTTAGTAACCTTGTTAGGTTGAATCTAGCTGAGAATGAATTTAGT
GGAGAGATCTCGTCAGGGTTTAAAAACCTTACTAGGCTTAAGACTCTGTACCTGGAGAATAACAAGCTCT
CTGGCTCTCTTTTAGACTTGGATTTGTCTTTGGATCAGTTCAACGTTTCTAATAACTTGTTGAACGGATC
TATACCTAAGAGTTTGCAGAAGTTTGATTCTGATTCGTTTGTGGGAACTTCTCTCTGCGGCAAACCGCTT
GTTGTCTGCTCTAATGAGGGAACTGTGCCAAGCCAGCCAATTTCTGTTGGCAATATTCCCGGAACTGTTG
AAGGAAGTGAGGAGAAGAAGAAAAGGAAGAAGCTTTCTCTGGAGGTGCTGTTCCAGGGACCAAGCGGCAA
TCCCGGCGGCGATCTGGCCCCCCAGATGCTGCGCGAGCTGCAGGAGACCAATGCCGCCCTGCAGGACGTG
CGCGAGCTGCTGCGCCACCGCGTGAAGGAGATCACCTTCCTGAAGAACACCGTGATGGAGTGCGACGCCT
GCGGCATGCAGCCCTCTAGAGGCTCCGGCTCCATCATCCCAGTTGAGGAGGAGAACCCGGACTTCTGGAA
CCGCGAGGCAGCCGAGGCCCTGGGTGCCGCCAAGAAGCTGCAGCCTGCACAGACAGCCGCCAAGAACCTC
ATCATCTTCCTGGGCGATGGGATGGGGGTGTCTACGGTGACAGCTGCCAGGATCCTAAAAGGGCAGAAGA
AGGACAAACTGGGGCCTGAGATACCCCTGGCCATGGACCGCTTCCCATATGTGGCTCTGTCCAAGACATA
CAATGTAGACAAACATGTGCCAGACAGTGGAGCCACAGCCACGGCCTACCTGTGCGGGGTCAAGGGCAAC
TTCCAGACCATTGGCTTGAGTGCAGCCGCCCGCTTTAACCAGTGCAACACGACACGCGGCAACGAGGTCA
TCTCCGTGATGAATCGGGCCAAGAAAGCAGGGAAGTCAGTGGGAGTGGTAACCACCACACGAGTGCAGCA
CGCCTCGCCAGCCGGCACCTACGCCCACACGGTGAACCGCAACTGGTACTCGGACGCCGACGTGCCTGCC
TCGGCCCGCCAGGAGGGGTGCCAGGACATCGCTACGCAGCTCATCTCCAACATGGACATTGACGTGATCC
TAGGTGGAGGCCGAAAGTACATGTTTCGCATGGGAACCCCAGACCCTGAGTACCCAGATGACTACAGCCA
AGGTGGGACCAGGCTGGACGGGAAGAATCTGGTGCAGGAATGGCTGGCGAAGCGCCAGGGTGCCCGGTAT
GTGTGGAACCGCACTGAGCTCATGCAGGCTTCCCTGGACCCGTCTGTGACCCATCTCATGGGTCTCTTTG
AGCCTGGAGACATGAAATACGAGATCCACCGAGACTCCACACTGGACCCCTCCCTGATGGAGATGACAGA
GGCTGCCCTGCGCCTGCTGAGCAGGAACCCCCGCGGCTTCTTCCTCTTCGTGGAGGGTGGTCGCATCGAC
CATGGTCATCATGAAAGCAGGGCTTACCGGGCACTGACTGAGACGATCATGTTCGACGACGCCATTGAGA
GGGCGGGCCAGCTCACCAGCGAGGAGGACACGCTGAGCCTCGTCACTGCCGACCACTCCCACGTCTTCTC
CTTCGGAGGCTACCCCCTGCGAGGGAGCTCCATCTTCGGGCTGGCCCCTGGCAAGGCCCGGGACAGGAAG
GCCTACACGGTCCTCCTATACGGAAACGGTCCAGGCTATGTGCTCAAGGACGGCGCCCGGCCGGATGTTA
CCGAGAGCGAGAGCGGGAGCCCCGAGTATCGGCAGCAGTCAGCAGTGCCCCTGGACGAAGAGACCCACGC
AGGCGAGGACGTGGCGGTGTTCGCGCGCGGCCCGCAGGCGCACCTGGTTCACGGCGTGCAGGAGCAGACC
TTCATAGCGCACGTCATGGCCTTCGCCGCCTGCCTGGAGCCCTACACCGCCTGCGACCTGGCGCCCCCCG
CCGGCACCACCGACGCCGCGCACCCGGGTTCTAGAGGAAGCACCTCCGGCGATAACGATTACAAGGATGA
TGATGATAAGGCCAGCGGCACCGGTCATCATCACCATCACCATTGAGTTTAAACCCGCTGATCAGCCTCG
ACTGTGCCTTCTAAGGCCTGAGCTCGCTGATCAGCCTCGATCGAGGATCCAGACATGATAAGATACATTG
ATGAGTTTGGACAAACCACAACTAGAATGCAGTGAAAAAAATGCTTTATTTGTGAAATTTGTGATGCTAT
TGCTTTATTTGTAACCATTATAAGCTGCAATAAACAAGTTAACAACAACAATTGCATTCATTTTATGTTT
CAGGTTCAGGGGGAGGTGTGGGAGGTTTTTTAAAGCAAGTAAAACCTCTACAAATGTGGTATGGCTGATT
ATGATCAGTCGACCTGCAGGCATGCAAGCTTGGCGTAATCATGGTCATAGCTGTTTCCTGTGTGAAATTG
TTATCCGCTCACAATTCCACACAACATACGAGCCGGAAGCATAAAGTGTAAAGCCTGGGGTGCCTAATGA
GTGAGCTAACTCACATTAATTGCGTTGCGCTCACTGCCCGCTTTCCAGTCGGGAAACCTGTCGTGCCAGC
TGCATTAATGAATCGGCCAACGCGCGGGGAGAGGCGGTTTGCGTATTGGGCGCTCTTCCGCTTCCTCGCT
CACTGACTCGCTGCGCTCGGTCGTTCGGCTGCGGCGAGCGGTATCAGCTCACTCAAAGGCGGTAATACGG
TTATCCACAGAATCAGGGGATAACGCAGGAAAGAACATGTGAGCAAAAGGCCAGCAAAAGGCCAGGAACC
GTAAAAAGGCCGCGTTGCTGGCGTTTTTCCATAGGCTCCGCCCCCCTGACGAGCATCACAAAAATCGACG
CTCAAGTCAGAGGTGGCGAAACCCGACAGGACTATAAAGATACCAGGCGTTTCCCCCTGGAAGCTCCCTC
GTGCGCTCTCCTGTTCCGACCCTGCCGCTTACCGGATACCTGTCCGCCTTTCTCCCTTCGGGAAGCGTGG
CGCTTTCTCATAGCTCACGCTGTAGGTATCTCAGTTCGGTGTAGGTCGTTCGCTCCAAGCTGGGCTGTGT
GCACGAACCCCCCGTTCAGCCCGACCGCTGCGCCTTATCCGGTAACTATCGTCTTGAGTCCAACCCGGTA
AGACACGACTTATCGCCACTGGCAGCAGCCACTGGTAACAGGATTAGCAGAGCGAGGTATGTAGGCGGTG
CTACAGAGTTCTTGAAGTGGTGGCCTAACTACGGCTACACTAGAAGAACAGTATTTGGTATCTGCGCTCT
GCTGAAGCCAGTTACCTTCGGAAAAAGAGTTGGTAGCTCTTGATCCGGCAAACAAACCACCGCTGGTAGC
GGTGGTTTTTTTGTTTGCAAGCAGCAGATTACGCGCAGAAAAAAAGGATCTCAAGAAGATCCTTTGATCT
TTTCTACGGGGTCTGACGCTCAGTGGAACGAAAACTCACGTTAAGGGATTTTGGTCATGAGATTATCAAA
AAGGATCTTCACCTAGATCCTTTTAAATTAAAAATGAAGTTTTAAATCAATCTAAAGTATATATGAGTAA
ACTTGGTCTGACAGTTACCAATGCTTAATCAGTGAGGCACCTATCTCAGCGATCTGTCTATTTCGTTCAT
CCATAGTTGCCTGACTCCCCGTCGTGTAGATAACTACGATACGGGAGGGCTTACCATCTGGCCCCAGTGC
TGCAATGATACCGCGAGACCCACGCTCACCGGCTCCAGATTTATCAGCAATAAACCAGCCAGCCGGAAGG
GCCGAGCGCAGAAGTGGTCCTGCAACTTTATCCGCCTCCATCCAGTCTATTAATTGTTGCCGGGAAGCTA
GAGTAAGTAGTTCGCCAGTTAATAGTTTGCGCAACGTTGTTGCCATTGCTACAGGCATCGTGGTGTCACG
CTCGTCGTTTGGTATGGCTTCATTCAGCTCCGGTTCCCAACGATCAAGGCGAGTTACATGATCCCCCATG
TTGTGCAAAAAAGCGGTTAGCTCCTTCGGTCCTCCGATCGTTGTCAGAAGTAAGTTGGCCGCAGTGTTAT
CACTCATGGTTATGGCAGCACTGCATAATTCTCTTACTGTCATGCCATCCGTAAGATGCTTTTCTGTGAC
TGGTGAGTACTCAACCAAGTCATTCTGAGAATAGTGTATGCGGCGACCGAGTTGCTCTTGCCCGGCGTCA
ATACGGGATAATACCGCGCCACATAGCAGAACTTTAAAAGTGCTCATCATTGGAAAACGTTCTTCGGGGC
GAAAACTCTCAAGGATCTTACCGCTGTTGAGATCCAGTTCGATGTAACCCACTCGTGCACCCAACTGATC
TTCAGCATCTTTTACTTTCACCAGCGTTTCTGGGTGAGCAAAAACAGGAAGGCAAAATGCCGCAAAAAAG
GGAATAAGGGCGACACGGAAATGTTGAATACTCATACTCTTCCTTTTTCAATATTATTGAAGCATTTATC
AGGGTTATTGTCTCATGAGCGGATACATATTTGAATGTATTTAGAAAAATAAACAAATAGGGGTTCCGCG
CACATTTCCCCGAAAAGTGCCACCTGACGTCTAAGAAACCATTATTATCATGACATTAACCTATAAAAAT
AGGCGTATCACGAGGCCCTTTCGTCTCGCGCGTTTCGGTGATGACGGTGAAAACCTCTGACACATGCAGC
TCCCGGAGACGGTCACAGCTTGTCTGTAAGCGGATGCCGGGAGCAGACAAGCCCGTCAGGGCGCGTCAGC
GGGTGTTGGCGGGTGTCGGGGCTGGCTTAACTATGCGGCATCAGAGCAGATTGTACTGAGAGTGCACCAT
ATGCGGTGTGAAATACCGCACAGATGCGTAAGGAGAAAATACCGCATCAGGCGCCATTCGCCATTCAGGC
TGCGCAACTGTTGGGAAGGGCGATCGGTGCGGGCCTCTTCGCTATTACGCCAGCTGGCGAAAGGGGGATG
TGCTGCAAGGCGATTAAGTTGGGTAACGCCAGGGTTTTCCCAGTCACGACGTT
